Addgene plasmid #72372: PX458_SSRP1_2
Purpose: Encodes gRNA for 3' target of human SSRP1 along with Cas9 with 2A GFP
Depositing lab: Eric Mendenhall & Richard M. Myers. Depositing organization: University of Alabama in Huntsville.
Backbone
  Vector backbone: PX458
  Backbone size w/o insert (bp): 9289
  Vector type: CRISPR
Growth in bacteria
  Bacterial resistance: Ampicillin, 100 μg/mL
  Growth temperature: 37°C
  Growth strain: DH5alpha
  Copy number: High Copy
Gene/Insert
  Gene/Insert name: SSRP1
  gRNA/shRNA sequence: GATGAGTAGAAACGGAGGA
  Species: H. sapiens (human)
  Entrez Gene: SSRP1 (a.k.a. FACT, FACT80, T160)
  Cloning method: Gibson Cloning
  Sequencing primers: 5′ pBR322ori-F
Terms and licenses: Academic/Nonprofit Terms; Industry Terms: Not Available to Industry
Depositor comments: Note: This plasmid is part of the Mendenhall and Meyers CRISPR-based Tagging system to add a tag (currently using FLAG) to endogenous proteins. Please see https://www.addgene.org/crispr/tagging/ for more details.
How to cite: PX458_SSRP1_2 was a gift from Eric Mendenhall & Richard M. Myers (Addgene plasmid # 72372 ; http://n2t.net/addgene:72372 ; RRID:Addgene_72372)
