[The description below was written by a language model from this plasmid's Addgene catalogue record and pLannotate feature annotations shown in this document.]
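Description:
PX458_SSRP1_2 is a CRISPR/Cas9 expression plasmid built on the PX458 backbone for transient delivery into mammalian cells. It carries a single guide RNA directed at the 3' end of the human SSRP1 gene (also known as FACT80 or T160). In bacteria it is maintained as a high-copy plasmid through a ColE1/pUC-type origin and selected with ampicillin via the β-lactamase gene. An M13/f1 phage origin and a single AAV2 inverted terminal repeat are also annotated. These are carried over from the backbone, and one ITR alone does not make the plasmid an AAV packaging vector.

The payload consists of two expression units. A human U6 RNA polymerase III promoter drives the SSRP1-targeting spacer, which was inserted by Gibson cloning and is fused to the Streptococcus pyogenes guide RNA scaffold. Downstream, a hybrid promoter made of the CMV enhancer, the chicken β-actin promoter and a hybrid intron drives S. pyogenes Cas9. The annotation tool splits Cas9 into N- and C-terminal portions, but these are contiguous and form one coding sequence. Cas9 carries a C-terminal nucleoplasmin nuclear localization signal and is followed by EGFP and a bovine growth hormone polyadenylation signal. According to the catalogue entry, EGFP is linked to Cas9 through a 2A peptide, although the feature table does not annotate this element. The 2A linkage lets the two proteins be produced separately from one transcript, so green fluorescence marks transfected, Cas9-expressing cells.

The depositor notes that the plasmid belongs to a CRISPR-based tagging system for adding an epitope tag, currently FLAG, to endogenous proteins. Cutting near the 3' end of SSRP1 fits a C-terminal knock-in strategy. The tag donor is not part of this construct.
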