Features (pLannotate 1.2.2; 19 found; start..end, strand, type, name):
     15..255     +  promoter       U6 promoter: RNA polymerase III promoter for human U6 snRNA
    283..358     +  misc_RNA       gRNA scaffold: guide RNA scaffold for the Streptococcus pyogenes CRISPR/Cas9 system
    365..408     +  misc_RNA       gRNA scaffold (fragment): guide RNA scaffold for the Streptococcus pyogenes CRISPR/Cas9 system
    455..740     +  enhancer       CMV enhancer: human cytomegalovirus immediate early enhancer; contains an 18-bp deletion relative to the standard CMV enhancer
    742..1019    +  promoter       chicken β-actin promoter: No description available
   1020..1248    +  intron         hybrid intron: hybrid between chicken β-actin (CBA) and minute virus of mice (MMV) introns (Gray et al., 2011)
   1386..2987    +  CDS            Cas9(N): N-terminal portion of Streptococcus pyogenes Cas9 (Zetsche et al., 2015)
   2988..5486    +  CDS            Cas9(C): C-terminal portion of Streptococcus pyogenes Cas9 (Zetsche et al., 2015)
   5487..5534    +  CDS            nucleoplasmin NLS: bipartite nuclear localization signal from nucleoplasmin
   5604..6317    +  CDS            EGFP: EGFP is a basic (constitutively fluorescent) green fluorescent protein published in 1996, derived from Aequorea victoria. It is reported to be a rapidly-maturing weak dimer with moderate acid sensitivity.
   6351..6462    +  polyA_signal   bGH poly(A) signal: bovine growth hormone polyadenylation signal
   6567..6707    +  repeat_region  AAV2 ITR: inverted terminal repeat of adeno-associated virus serotype 2 inverted
   6712..6763    -  misc_feature   bom (fragment): basis of mobility region from pBR322
   6782..7162    +  rep_origin     M13 ori (sequence partly withheld): M13 bacteriophage origin of replication; arrow indicates direction of (+) strand synthesis
   7238..7287    -  misc_feature   bom (fragment): basis of mobility region from pBR322
   7389..7424    -  CDS            rop (fragment): Rop protein, which maintains plasmids at low copy number; rop
   7519..7623    +  promoter       AmpR promoter: bla
   7624..8484    +  CDS            AmpR: β-lactamase; bla; confers resistance to ampicillin, carbenicillin, and related antibiotics
   8655..9243    +  rep_origin     ori: high-copy-number ColE1/pMB1/pBR322/pUC origin of replication
>Addgene plasmid #72372 | PX458_SSRP1_2 | depositor full sequence | sequence record 134668 | PX458_SSRP1_2 sequence 9290 bps
TTTTGCTCACATGTGAGGGCCTATTTCCCATGATTCCTTCATATTTGCATATACGATACAAGGCTGTTAG
AGAGATAATTGGAATTAATTTGACTGTAAACACAAAGATATTAGTACAAAATACGTGACGTAGAAAGTAA
TAATTTCTTGGGTAGTTTGCAGTTTTAAAATTATGTTTTAAAATGGACTATCATATGCTTACCGTAACTT
GAAAGTATTTCGATTTCTTGGCTTTATATATCTTGTGGAAAGGACGAAACACCGATGAGTAGAAACGGAG
GAGTTTTAGAGCTAGAAATAGCAAGTTAAAATAAGGCTAGTCCGTTATCAACTTGAAAAAGTGGCACCGA
GTCGGTGCTTTTTTGTTTTAGAGCTAGAAATAGCAAGTTAAAATAAGGCTAGTCCGTTTTTAGCGCGTGC
GCCAATTCTGCAGACAAATGGCTCTAGAGGTACCCGTTACATAACTTACGGTAAATGGCCCGCCTGGCTG
ACCGCCCAACGACCCCCGCCCATTGACGTCAATAGTAACGCCAATAGGGACTTTCCATTGACGTCAATGG
GTGGAGTATTTACGGTAAACTGCCCACTTGGCAGTACATCAAGTGTATCATATGCCAAGTACGCCCCCTA
TTGACGTCAATGACGGTAAATGGCCCGCCTGGCATTGTGCCCAGTACATGACCTTATGGGACTTTCCTAC
TTGGCAGTACATCTACGTATTAGTCATCGCTATTACCATGGTCGAGGTGAGCCCCACGTTCTGCTTCACT
CTCCCCATCTCCCCCCCCTCCCCACCCCCAATTTTGTATTTATTTATTTTTTAATTATTTTGTGCAGCGA
TGGGGGCGGGGGGGGGGGGGGGGCGCGCGCCAGGCGGGGCGGGGCGGGGCGAGGGGCGGGGCGGGGCGAG
GCGGAGAGGTGCGGCGGCAGCCAATCAGAGCGGCGCGCTCCGAAAGTTTCCTTTTATGGCGAGGCGGCGG
CGGCGGCGGCCCTATAAAAAGCGAAGCGCGCGGCGGGCGGGAGTCGCTGCGACGCTGCCTTCGCCCCGTG
CCCCGCTCCGCCGCCGCCTCGCGCCGCCCGCCCCGGCTCTGACTGACCGCGTTACTCCCACAGGTGAGCG
GGCGGGACGGCCCTTCTCCTCCGGGCTGTAATTAGCTGAGCAAGAGGTAAGGGTTTAAGGGATGGTTGGT
TGGTGGGGTATTAATGTTTAATTACCTGGAGCACCTGCCTGAAATCACTTTTTTTCAGGTTGGACCGGTG
CCACCATGGACTATAAGGACCACGACGGAGACTACAAGGATCATGATATTGATTACAAAGACGATGACGA
TAAGATGGCCCCAAAGAAGAAGCGGAAGGTCGGTATCCACGGAGTCCCAGCAGCCGACAAGAAGTACAGC
ATCGGCCTGGACATCGGCACCAACTCTGTGGGCTGGGCCGTGATCACCGACGAGTACAAGGTGCCCAGCA
AGAAATTCAAGGTGCTGGGCAACACCGACCGGCACAGCATCAAGAAGAACCTGATCGGAGCCCTGCTGTT
CGACAGCGGCGAAACAGCCGAGGCCACCCGGCTGAAGAGAACCGCCAGAAGAAGATACACCAGACGGAAG
AACCGGATCTGCTATCTGCAAGAGATCTTCAGCAACGAGATGGCCAAGGTGGACGACAGCTTCTTCCACA
GACTGGAAGAGTCCTTCCTGGTGGAAGAGGATAAGAAGCACGAGCGGCACCCCATCTTCGGCAACATCGT
GGACGAGGTGGCCTACCACGAGAAGTACCCCACCATCTACCACCTGAGAAAGAAACTGGTGGACAGCACC
GACAAGGCCGACCTGCGGCTGATCTATCTGGCCCTGGCCCACATGATCAAGTTCCGGGGCCACTTCCTGA
TCGAGGGCGACCTGAACCCCGACAACAGCGACGTGGACAAGCTGTTCATCCAGCTGGTGCAGACCTACAA
CCAGCTGTTCGAGGAAAACCCCATCAACGCCAGCGGCGTGGACGCCAAGGCCATCCTGTCTGCCAGACTG
AGCAAGAGCAGACGGCTGGAAAATCTGATCGCCCAGCTGCCCGGCGAGAAGAAGAATGGCCTGTTCGGAA
ACCTGATTGCCCTGAGCCTGGGCCTGACCCCCAACTTCAAGAGCAACTTCGACCTGGCCGAGGATGCCAA
ACTGCAGCTGAGCAAGGACACCTACGACGACGACCTGGACAACCTGCTGGCCCAGATCGGCGACCAGTAC
GCCGACCTGTTTCTGGCCGCCAAGAACCTGTCCGACGCCATCCTGCTGAGCGACATCCTGAGAGTGAACA
CCGAGATCACCAAGGCCCCCCTGAGCGCCTCTATGATCAAGAGATACGACGAGCACCACCAGGACCTGAC
CCTGCTGAAAGCTCTCGTGCGGCAGCAGCTGCCTGAGAAGTACAAAGAGATTTTCTTCGACCAGAGCAAG
AACGGCTACGCCGGCTACATTGACGGCGGAGCCAGCCAGGAAGAGTTCTACAAGTTCATCAAGCCCATCC
TGGAAAAGATGGACGGCACCGAGGAACTGCTCGTGAAGCTGAACAGAGAGGACCTGCTGCGGAAGCAGCG
GACCTTCGACAACGGCAGCATCCCCCACCAGATCCACCTGGGAGAGCTGCACGCCATTCTGCGGCGGCAG
GAAGATTTTTACCCATTCCTGAAGGACAACCGGGAAAAGATCGAGAAGATCCTGACCTTCCGCATCCCCT
ACTACGTGGGCCCTCTGGCCAGGGGAAACAGCAGATTCGCCTGGATGACCAGAAAGAGCGAGGAAACCAT
CACCCCCTGGAACTTCGAGGAAGTGGTGGACAAGGGCGCTTCCGCCCAGAGCTTCATCGAGCGGATGACC
AACTTCGATAAGAACCTGCCCAACGAGAAGGTGCTGCCCAAGCACAGCCTGCTGTACGAGTACTTCACCG
TGTATAACGAGCTGACCAAAGTGAAATACGTGACCGAGGGAATGAGAAAGCCCGCCTTCCTGAGCGGCGA
GCAGAAAAAGGCCATCGTGGACCTGCTGTTCAAGACCAACCGGAAAGTGACCGTGAAGCAGCTGAAAGAG
GACTACTTCAAGAAAATCGAGTGCTTCGACTCCGTGGAAATCTCCGGCGTGGAAGATCGGTTCAACGCCT
CCCTGGGCACATACCACGATCTGCTGAAAATTATCAAGGACAAGGACTTCCTGGACAATGAGGAAAACGA
GGACATTCTGGAAGATATCGTGCTGACCCTGACACTGTTTGAGGACAGAGAGATGATCGAGGAACGGCTG
AAAACCTATGCCCACCTGTTCGACGACAAAGTGATGAAGCAGCTGAAGCGGCGGAGATACACCGGCTGGG
GCAGGCTGAGCCGGAAGCTGATCAACGGCATCCGGGACAAGCAGTCCGGCAAGACAATCCTGGATTTCCT
GAAGTCCGACGGCTTCGCCAACAGAAACTTCATGCAGCTGATCCACGACGACAGCCTGACCTTTAAAGAG
GACATCCAGAAAGCCCAGGTGTCCGGCCAGGGCGATAGCCTGCACGAGCACATTGCCAATCTGGCCGGCA
GCCCCGCCATTAAGAAGGGCATCCTGCAGACAGTGAAGGTGGTGGACGAGCTCGTGAAAGTGATGGGCCG
GCACAAGCCCGAGAACATCGTGATCGAAATGGCCAGAGAGAACCAGACCACCCAGAAGGGACAGAAGAAC
AGCCGCGAGAGAATGAAGCGGATCGAAGAGGGCATCAAAGAGCTGGGCAGCCAGATCCTGAAAGAACACC
CCGTGGAAAACACCCAGCTGCAGAACGAGAAGCTGTACCTGTACTACCTGCAGAATGGGCGGGATATGTA
CGTGGACCAGGAACTGGACATCAACCGGCTGTCCGACTACGATGTGGACCATATCGTGCCTCAGAGCTTT
CTGAAGGACGACTCCATCGACAACAAGGTGCTGACCAGAAGCGACAAGAACCGGGGCAAGAGCGACAACG
TGCCCTCCGAAGAGGTCGTGAAGAAGATGAAGAACTACTGGCGGCAGCTGCTGAACGCCAAGCTGATTAC
CCAGAGAAAGTTCGACAATCTGACCAAGGCCGAGAGAGGCGGCCTGAGCGAACTGGATAAGGCCGGCTTC
ATCAAGAGACAGCTGGTGGAAACCCGGCAGATCACAAAGCACGTGGCACAGATCCTGGACTCCCGGATGA
ACACTAAGTACGACGAGAATGACAAGCTGATCCGGGAAGTGAAAGTGATCACCCTGAAGTCCAAGCTGGT
GTCCGATTTCCGGAAGGATTTCCAGTTTTACAAAGTGCGCGAGATCAACAACTACCACCACGCCCACGAC
GCCTACCTGAACGCCGTCGTGGGAACCGCCCTGATCAAAAAGTACCCTAAGCTGGAAAGCGAGTTCGTGT
ACGGCGACTACAAGGTGTACGACGTGCGGAAGATGATCGCCAAGAGCGAGCAGGAAATCGGCAAGGCTAC
CGCCAAGTACTTCTTCTACAGCAACATCATGAACTTTTTCAAGACCGAGATTACCCTGGCCAACGGCGAG
ATCCGGAAGCGGCCTCTGATCGAGACAAACGGCGAAACCGGGGAGATCGTGTGGGATAAGGGCCGGGATT
TTGCCACCGTGCGGAAAGTGCTGAGCATGCCCCAAGTGAATATCGTGAAAAAGACCGAGGTGCAGACAGG
CGGCTTCAGCAAAGAGTCTATCCTGCCCAAGAGGAACAGCGATAAGCTGATCGCCAGAAAGAAGGACTGG
GACCCTAAGAAGTACGGCGGCTTCGACAGCCCCACCGTGGCCTATTCTGTGCTGGTGGTGGCCAAAGTGG
AAAAGGGCAAGTCCAAGAAACTGAAGAGTGTGAAAGAGCTGCTGGGGATCACCATCATGGAAAGAAGCAG
CTTCGAGAAGAATCCCATCGACTTTCTGGAAGCCAAGGGCTACAAAGAAGTGAAAAAGGACCTGATCATC
AAGCTGCCTAAGTACTCCCTGTTCGAGCTGGAAAACGGCCGGAAGAGAATGCTGGCCTCTGCCGGCGAAC
TGCAGAAGGGAAACGAACTGGCCCTGCCCTCCAAATATGTGAACTTCCTGTACCTGGCCAGCCACTATGA
GAAGCTGAAGGGCTCCCCCGAGGATAATGAGCAGAAACAGCTGTTTGTGGAACAGCACAAGCACTACCTG
GACGAGATCATCGAGCAGATCAGCGAGTTCTCCAAGAGAGTGATCCTGGCCGACGCTAATCTGGACAAAG
TGCTGTCCGCCTACAACAAGCACCGGGATAAGCCCATCAGAGAGCAGGCCGAGAATATCATCCACCTGTT
TACCCTGACCAATCTGGGAGCCCCTGCCGCCTTCAAGTACTTTGACACCACCATCGACCGGAAGAGGTAC
ACCAGCACCAAAGAGGTGCTGGACGCCACCCTGATCCACCAGAGCATCACCGGCCTGTACGAGACACGGA
TCGACCTGTCTCAGCTGGGAGGCGACAAAAGGCCGGCGGCCACGAAAAAGGCCGGCCAGGCAAAAAAGAA
AAAGGAATTCGGCAGTGGAGAGGGCAGAGGAAGTCTGCTAACATGCGGTGACGTCGAGGAGAATCCTGGC
CCAGTGAGCAAGGGCGAGGAGCTGTTCACCGGGGTGGTGCCCATCCTGGTCGAGCTGGACGGCGACGTAA
ACGGCCACAAGTTCAGCGTGTCCGGCGAGGGCGAGGGCGATGCCACCTACGGCAAGCTGACCCTGAAGTT
CATCTGCACCACCGGCAAGCTGCCCGTGCCCTGGCCCACCCTCGTGACCACCCTGACCTACGGCGTGCAG
TGCTTCAGCCGCTACCCCGACCACATGAAGCAGCACGACTTCTTCAAGTCCGCCATGCCCGAAGGCTACG
TCCAGGAGCGCACCATCTTCTTCAAGGACGACGGCAACTACAAGACCCGCGCCGAGGTGAAGTTCGAGGG
CGACACCCTGGTGAACCGCATCGAGCTGAAGGGCATCGACTTCAAGGAGGACGGCAACATCCTGGGGCAC
AAGCTGGAGTACAACTACAACAGCCACAACGTCTATATCATGGCCGACAAGCAGAAGAACGGCATCAAGG
TGAACTTCAAGATCCGCCACAACATCGAGGACGGCAGCGTGCAGCTCGCCGACCACTACCAGCAGAACAC
CCCCATCGGCGACGGCCCCGTGCTGCTGCCCGACAACCACTACCTGAGCACCCAGTCCGCCCTGAGCAAA
GACCCCAACGAGAAGCGCGATCACATGGTCCTGCTGGAGTTCGTGACCGCCGCCGGGATCACTCTCGGCA
TGGACGAGCTGTACAAGGAATTCTAACTAGAGCTCGCTGATCAGCCTCGACTGTGCCTTCTAGTTGCCAG
CCATCTGTTGTTTGCCCCTCCCCCGTGCCTTCCTTGACCCTGGAAGGTGCCACTCCCACTGTCCTTTCCT
AATAAAATGAGGAAATTGCATCGCATTGTCTGAGTAGGTGTCATTCTATTCTGGGGGGTGGGGTGGGGCA
GGACAGCAAGGGGGAGGATTGGGAAGAGAATAGCAGGCATGCTGGGGAGCGGCCGCAGGAACCCCTAGTG
ATGGAGTTGGCCACTCCCTCTCTGCGCGCTCGCTCGCTCACTGAGGCCGGGCGACCAAAGGTCGCCCGAC
GCCCGGGCTTTGCCCGGGCGGCCTCAGTGAGCGAGCGAGCGCGCAGCTGCCTGCAGGGGCGCCTGATGCG
GTATTTTCTCCTTACGCATCTGTGCGGTATTTCACACCGCATA
[142 nt withheld, positions 6764-6905]
C
[141 nt withheld, positions 6907-7047]
CCTTTGACGTTGGAGTCCACGTTCTTT
[37 nt withheld, positions 7075-7111]
ACCCTATCTCGGGCTATTCTTTTGATTTATAAGGGATTTTGCCGATTTCGGCCTATTGGTTAAAAAATGA
GCTGATTTAACAAAAATTTAACGCGAATTTTAACAAAATATTAACGTTTACAATTTTATGGTGCACTCTC
AGTACAATCTGCTCTGATGCCGCATAGTTAAGCCAGCCCCGACACCCGCCAACACCCGCTGACGCGCCCT
GACGGGCTTGTCTGCTCCCGGCATCCGCTTACAGACAAGCTGTGACCGTCTCCGGGAGCTGCATGTGTCA
GAGGTTTTCACCGTCATCACCGAAACGCGCGAGACGAAAGGGCCTCGTGATACGCCTATTTTTATAGGTT
AATGTCATGATAATAATGGTTTCTTAGACGTCAGGTGGCACTTTTCGGGGAAATGTGCGCGGAACCCCTA
TTTGTTTATTTTTCTAAATACATTCAAATATGTATCCGCTCATGAGACAATAACCCTGATAAATGCTTCA
ATAATATTGAAAAAGGAAGAGTATGAGTATTCAACATTTCCGTGTCGCCCTTATTCCCTTTTTTGCGGCA
TTTTGCCTTCCTGTTTTTGCTCACCCAGAAACGCTGGTGAAAGTAAAAGATGCTGAAGATCAGTTGGGTG
CACGAGTGGGTTACATCGAACTGGATCTCAACAGCGGTAAGATCCTTGAGAGTTTTCGCCCCGAAGAACG
TTTTCCAATGATGAGCACTTTTAAAGTTCTGCTATGTGGCGCGGTATTATCCCGTATTGACGCCGGGCAA
GAGCAACTCGGTCGCCGCATACACTATTCTCAGAATGACTTGGTTGAGTACTCACCAGTCACAGAAAAGC
ATCTTACGGATGGCATGACAGTAAGAGAATTATGCAGTGCTGCCATAACCATGAGTGATAACACTGCGGC
CAACTTACTTCTGACAACGATCGGAGGACCGAAGGAGCTAACCGCTTTTTTGCACAACATGGGGGATCAT
GTAACTCGCCTTGATCGTTGGGAACCGGAGCTGAATGAAGCCATACCAAACGACGAGCGTGACACCACGA
TGCCTGTAGCAATGGCAACAACGTTGCGCAAACTATTAACTGGCGAACTACTTACTCTAGCTTCCCGGCA
ACAATTAATAGACTGGATGGAGGCGGATAAAGTTGCAGGACCACTTCTGCGCTCGGCCCTTCCGGCTGGC
TGGTTTATTGCTGATAAATCTGGAGCCGGTGAGCGTGGAAGCCGCGGTATCATTGCAGCACTGGGGCCAG
ATGGTAAGCCCTCCCGTATCGTAGTTATCTACACGACGGGGAGTCAGGCAACTATGGATGAACGAAATAG
ACAGATCGCTGAGATAGGTGCCTCACTGATTAAGCATTGGTAACTGTCAGACCAAGTTTACTCATATATA
CTTTAGATTGATTTAAAACTTCATTTTTAATTTAAAAGGATCTAGGTGAAGATCCTTTTTGATAATCTCA
TGACCAAAATCCCTTAACGTGAGTTTTCGTTCCACTGAGCGTCAGACCCCGTAGAAAAGATCAAAGGATC
TTCTTGAGATCCTTTTTTTCTGCGCGTAATCTGCTGCTTGCAAACAAAAAAACCACCGCTACCAGCGGTG
GTTTGTTTGCCGGATCAAGAGCTACCAACTCTTTTTCCGAAGGTAACTGGCTTCAGCAGAGCGCAGATAC
CAAATACTGTCCTTCTAGTGTAGCCGTAGTTAGGCCACCACTTCAAGAACTCTGTAGCACCGCCTACATA
CCTCGCTCTGCTAATCCTGTTACCAGTGGCTGCTGCCAGTGGCGATAAGTCGTGTCTTACCGGGTTGGAC
TCAAGACGATAGTTACCGGATAAGGCGCAGCGGTCGGGCTGAACGGGGGGTTCGTGCACACAGCCCAGCT
TGGAGCGAACGACCTACACCGAACTGAGATACCTACAGCGTGAGCTATGAGAAAGCGCCACGCTTCCCGA
AGGGAGAAAGGCGGACAGGTATCCGGTAAGCGGCAGGGTCGGAACAGGAGAGCGCACGAGGGAGCTTCCA
GGGGGAAACGCCTGGTATCTTTATAGTCCTGTCGGGTTTCGCCACCTCTGACTTGAGCGTCGATTTTTGT
GATGCTCGTCAGGGGGGCGGAGCCTATGGAAAAACGCCAGCAACGCGGCCTTTTTACGGTTCCTGGCCTT
TTGCTGGCC
