>Addgene plasmid #72372 | PX458_SSRP1_2 | addgene partial sequence | sequence record 134666 | pBR322ori-F 5'-GGGAAACGCCTGGTATCTTT-3'
CGGCCTTTTTACGGTTCCTGGCCTTTTGCTGGCCTTTTGCTCACATGTGAGGGCCTATTTCCCATGATTC
CTTCATATTTGCATATACGATACAAGGCTGTTAGAGAGATAATTGGAATTAATTTGACTGTAAACACAAA
GATATTAGTACAAAATACGTGACGTAGAAAGTAATAATTTCTTGGGTAGTTTGCAGTTTTAAAATTATGT
TTTAAAATGGACTATCATATGCTTACCGTAACTTGAAAGTATTTCGATTTCTTGGCTTTATATATCTTGT
GGAAAGGACGAAACACCGATGAGTAGAAACGGAGGAGTTTTAGAGCTAGAAATAGCAAGTTAAAATAAGG
CTAGTCCGTTATCAACTTGAAAAAGTGGCACCGAGTCGGTGCTTTTTTGTTTTAGAGCTAGAAATAGCAA
GTTAAAATAAGGCTAGTCCGTTTTTAGCGCGTGCGCCAATTCTGCAGACAAATGGCTCTAGAGGTACCCG
TTACATAACTTACGGTAAATGGCCCGCCTGGCTGACCGCCCAACGACCCCCGCCCATTGACGTCAATAGT
AACGCCAATAGGGACTTTCCATTGAC
