>Addgene plasmid #72372 | PX458_SSRP1_2 | addgene partial sequence | sequence record 134667 | pCBhProF2 5'-agggtttaagggatggttgg-3'
ACGGAGACTACAAGGATCATGATATTGATTACAAAGACGATGACGATAAGATGGCCCCAAAGAAGAAGCG
GAAGGTCGGTATCCACGGAGTCCCAGCAGCCGACAAGAAGTACAGCATCGGCCTGGACATCGGCACCAAC
TCTGTGGGCTGGGCCGTGATCACCGACGAGTACAAGGTGCCCAGCAAGAAATTCAAGGTGCTGGGCAACA
CCGACCGGCACAGCATCAAGAAGAACCTGATCGGAGCCCTGCTGTTCGACAGCGGCGAAACAGCCGAGGC
CACCCGGCTGAAGAGAACCGCCAGAAGAAGATACACCAGACGGAAGAACCGGATCTGCTATCTGCAAGAG
ATCTTCAGCAACGAGATGGCCAAGGTGGACGACAGCTTCTTCCACAGACTGGAAGAGTCCTTCCTGGTGG
AAGAGGATAAGAAGCACGAGCGGCACCCCATCTTCGGCAACATCGTGGACGAGGTGGCCTACCACGAGAA
GTACCCCACCATCTACCACCTGAGAAAGAAACTGGTGGACAGCACCGACAAGGCCGACCTGCGGCTGATC
TATCTGGCCCTGGCCCACATGATCAAGTTCCGGGGCCACTTCCTGATCGAGGGCGACCTGAACCCCGACA
ACAGCGACGTGGACAAGCTGTTCATCCAGCTGGTGCAGACCTACAACCAGCTGTTCGAGGAAAACCCCAT
CAACGCCAGCGGCGTGGACGCCAAGGCCATCCTGTCTGCCAGACTGAGCA
